>Addgene plasmid #221956 | ATP6 alphaDdCBE C1 | addgene full sequence | sequence record 438695 | Addgene NGS Result
GACGGATCGGGAGATCTCCCGATCCCCTATGGTGCACTCTCAGTACAATCTGCTCTGATGCCGCATAGTT
AAGCCAGTATCTGCTCCCTGCTTGTGTGTTGGAGGTCGCTGAGTAGTGCGCGAGCAAAATTTAAGCTACA
ACAAGGCAAGGCTTGACCGACAATTGCATGAAGAATCTGCTTAGGGTTAGGCGTTTTGCGCTGCTTCGCG
ATGTACGGGCCAGATATACGCGTTGACATTGATTATTGACTAGTTATTAATAGTAATCAATTACGGGGTC
ATTAGTTCATAGCCCATATATGGAGTTCCGCGTTACATAACTTACGGTAAATGGCCCGCCTGGCTGACCG
CCCAACGACCCCCGCCCATTGACGTCAATAATGACGTATGTTCCCATAGTAACGCCAATAGGGACTTTCC
ATTGACGTCAATGGGTGGAGTATTTACGGTAAACTGCCCACTTGGCAGTACATCAAGTGTATCATATGCC
AAGTACGCCCCCTATTGACGTCAATGACGGTAAATGGCCCGCCTGGCATTATGCCCAGTACATGACCTTA
TGGGACTTTCCTACTTGGCAGTACATCTACGTATTAGTCATCGCTATTACCATGGTGATGCGGTTTTGGC
AGTACATCAATGGGCGTGGATAGCGGTTTGACTCACGGGGATTTCCAAGTCTCCACCCCATTGACGTCAA
TGGGAGTTTGTTTTGGCACCAAAATCAACGGGACTTTCCAAAATGTCGTAACAACTCCGCCCCATTGACG
CAAATGGGCGGTAGGCGTGTACGGTGGGAGGTCTATATAAGCAGAGCTCTCTGGCTAACTAGAGAACCCA
CTGCTTACTGGCTTATCGAAATTAATACGACTCACTATAGGGAGACCCAAGCTGGCTAGCACCATGGCCT
CCGTTCTGACCCCGCTGCTGCTGCGTGGCCTGACCGGCTCCGCTCGTCGTCTGCCAGTTCCGCGTGCGAA
AATCCATTCCCTGGACTACAAAGACCATGACGGTGATTATAAAGATCATGACATCGATTACAAGGATGAC
GATGACAAGATGGACATCGCGGATCTGCGTACCCTGGGTTACAGCCAGCAGCAGCAGGAGAAGATCAAGC
CAAAGGTGCGCAGCACCGTGGCCCAGCACCATGAAGCTCTGGTGGGTCACGGCTTCACCCACGCGCACAT
CGTGGCTCTGAGCCAGCACCCAGCCGCGCTGGGTACCGTGGCCGTGAAATATCAGGACATGATTGCTGCC
CTGCCAGAGGCTACCCATGAAGCGATTGTGGGTGTGGGCAAGAGAGGAGCCGGTGCTCGTGCGCTGGAGG
CCCTGCTGACCGTGGCCGGTGAACTGCGTGGCCCGCCGCTGCAGCTGGATACCGGCCAGCTGCTGAAAAT
CGCGAAACGTGGCGGTGTGACCGCTGTGGAAGCTGTGCATGCCTGGCGTAATGCTCTGACCGGTGCCCCC
CTGAACCTGACCCCGGACCAAGTGGTGGCTATCGCCAGCAACGGTGGCGGCAAGCAAGCGCTCGAAACGG
TGCAGCGGCTGTTGCCGGTGCTGTGCCAGGACCATGGCCTGACCCCGGACCAAGTGGTGGCTATCGCCAG
CAACATTGGCGGCAAGCAAGCGCTCGAAACGGTGCAGCGGCTGTTGCCGGTGCTGTGCCAGGACCATGGC
CTGACCCCGGACCAAGTGGTGGCTATCGCCAGCAACAATGGCGGCAAGCAAGCGCTCGAAACGGTGCAGC
GGCTGTTGCCGGTGCTGTGCCAGGACCATGGCCTGACCCCGGACCAAGTGGTGGCTATCGCCAGCAACAA
TGGCGGCAAGCAAGCGCTCGAAACGGTGCAGCGGCTGTTGCCGGTGCTGTGCCAGGACCATGGCCTGACG
CCGGACCAAGTGGTGGCTATCGCCAGCCACGATGGCGGCAAGCAAGCGCTCGAAACGGTGCAGCGGCTGT
TGCCGGTGCTGTGCCAGGACCATGGCCTGACTCCGGACCAAGTGGTGGCTATCGCCAGCCACGATGGCGG
CAAGCAAGCGCTCGAAACGGTGCAGCGGCTGTTGCCGGTGCTGTGCCAGGACCATGGCCTGACCCCGGAC
CAAGTGGTGGCTATCGCCAGCAACGGTGGCGGCAAGCAAGCGCTCGAAACGGTGCAGCGGCTGTTGCCGG
TGCTGTGCCAGGACCATGGCCTCACACCCGATCAGGTCGTGGCTATCGCCAGCAACATTGGCGGCAAGCA
AGCGCTCGAAACGGTGCAGCGGCTGTTGCCGGTGCTGTGCCAGGACCATGGCCTGACTCCGGACCAAGTG
GTGGCTATCGCCAGCCACGATGGCGGCAAGCAAGCGCTCGAAACGGTGCAGCGGCTGTTGCCGGTGCTGT
GCCAGGACCATGGCCTGACCCCGGACCAAGTGGTGGCTATCGCCAGCCACGATGGCGGCAAGCAAGCGCT
CGAAACGGTGCAGCGGCTGTTGCCGGTGCTGTGCCAGGACCATGGCCTGACTCCGGACCAAGTGGTGGCT
ATCGCCAGCCACGATGGCGGCAAGCAAGCGCTCGAAACGGTGCAGCGGCTGTTGCCGGTGCTGTGCCAGG
ACCATGGCCTGACCCCGGACCAAGTGGTGGCTATCGCCAGCAACAATGGCGGCAAGCAAGCGCTCGAAAC
GGTGCAGCGGCTGTTGCCGGTGCTGTGCCAGGACCATGGCCTGACCCCGGACCAAGTGGTGGCTATCGCC
AGCCACGATGGCGGCAAGCAAGCGCTCGAAACGGTGCAGCGGCTGTTGCCGGTGCTGTGCCAGGACCATG
GCCTGACTCCGGACCAAGTGGTGGCTATCGCCAGCCACGATGGCGGCAAGCAAGCGCTCGAAACGGTGCA
GCGGCTGTTGCCGGTGCTGTGCCAGGACCATGGCCTGACCCCGGACCAAGTGGTGGCTATCGCCAGCAAC
AATGGCGGCAAGCAAGCGCTCGAAACGGTGCAGCGGCTGTTGCCGGTGCTGTGCCAGGACCATGGCCTGA
CCCCGGACCAAGTGGTGGCTATCGCCAGCCACGATGGCGGCAAGCAAGCGCTCGAAAGCATTGTGGCCCA
GCTGAGCCGGCCTGATCCGGCGTTGGCCGCGTTGACCAACGATCACCTGGTGGCCCTGGCCTGCCTGGGC
GGTCGTCCGGCCCTGGATGCGGTGAAGAAAGGCCTGGGTGGATCCGCCATTCCAGTGAAGCGCGGCGCTA
CCGGTGAAACCAAAGTGTTTACCGGTAACAGCAACAGCCCGAAGAGCCCGACCAAAGGCGGTTGCTCTGG
CGGCTCAACTAATCTGAGCGACATCATTGAGAAGGAGACTGGGAAACAGCTGGTCATTCAGGAGTCCATC
CTGATGCTGCCTGAGGAGGTGGAGGAAGTGATCGGCAACAAGCCAGAGTCTGACATCCTGGTGCACACCG
CCTACGACGAGTCCACAGATGAGAATGTGATGCTGCTGACCTCTGACGCCCCCGAGTATAAGCCTTGGGC
CCTGGTCATCCAGGATTCTAACGGCGAGAATAAGATCAAGATGCTGTGATAAGGGGTCTTTGTCCTCTGT
ACTGTCTCTCTCCTTGCCCCTAACCCAAAAAGCTTCATTTTTCTGTGTAGGCTGCACAAGAGCCTTGATT
GAAGATATATTCTTTCTGAACAGTATTTAAGGTTTCCAATAAAATGTACACCCCTCAGAACTTCTGAGGC
GGAAAGAACCAGCTGGGGCTCTAGGGGGTATCCCC
[124 nt withheld, positions 3746-3869]
C
[91 nt withheld, positions 3871-3961]
A
[49 nt withheld, positions 3963-4011]
CCTTTGACGTTGGAGTCCACGTTCTTT
[37 nt withheld, positions 4039-4075]
ACCCTATCTCGGTCTATTCTTTTGATTTATAAGGGATTTTGCCGATTTCGGCCTATTGGTTAAAAAATGA
GCTGATTTAACAAAAATTTAACGCGAATTAATTCTGTGGAATGTGTGTCAGTTAGGGTGTGGAAAGTCCC
CAGGCTCCCCAGCAGGCAGAAGTATGCAAAGCATGCATCTCAATTAGTCAGCAACCAGGTGTGGAAAGTC
CCCAGGCTCCCCAGCAGGCAGAAGTATGCAAAGCATGCATCTCAATTAGTCAGCAACCATAGTCCCGCCC
CTAACTCCGCCCATCCCGCCCCTAACTCCGCCCAGTTCCGCCCATTCTCCGCCCCATGGCTGACTAATTT
TTTTTATTTATGCAGAGGCCGAGGCCGCCTCTGCCTCTGAGCTATTCCAGAAGTAGTGAGGAGGCTTTTT
TGGAGGCCTAGGCTTTTGCAAAAAGCTCCCGGGAGCTTGTATATCCATTTTCGGATCTGATCAGCACGTG
TTGACAATTAATCATCGGCATAGTATATCGGCATAGTATAATACGACAAGGTGAGGAACTAAACCATGGC
CAAGCCTTTGTCTCAAGAAGAATCCACCCTCATTGAAAGAGCAACGGCTACAATCAACAGCATCCCCATC
TCTGAAGACTACAGCGTCGCCAGCGCAGCTCTCTCTAGCGACGGCCGCATCTTCACTGGTGTCAATGTAT
ATCATTTTACTGGGGGACCTTGTGCAGAACTCGTGGTGCTGGGCACTGCTGCTGCTGCGGCAGCTGGCAA
CCTGACTTGTATCGTCGCGATCGGAAATGAGAACAGGGGCATCTTGAGCCCCTGCGGACGGTGCCGACAG
GTGCTTCTCGATCTGCATCCTGGGATCAAAGCCATAGTGAAGGACAGTGATGGACAGCCGACGGCAGTTG
GGATTCGTGAATTGCTGCCCTCTGGTTATGTGTGGGAGGGCTAAGCACTTCGTGGCCGAGGAGCAGGACT
GACACGTGCTACGAGATTTCGATTCCACCGCCGCCTTCTATGAAAGGTTGGGCTTCGGAATCGTTTTCCG
GGACGCCGGCTGGATGATCCTCCAGCGCGGGGATCTCATGCTGGAGTTCTTCGCCCACCCCAACTTGTTT
ATTGCAGCTTATAATGGTTACAAATAAAGCAATAGCATCACAAATTTCACAAATAAAGCATTTTTTTCAC
TGCATTCTAGTTGTGGTTTGTCCAAACTCATCAATGTATCTTATCATGTCTGTATACCGTCGACCTCTAG
CTAGAGCTTGGCGTAATCATGGTCATAGCTGTTTCCTGTGTGAAATTGTTATCCGCTCACAATTCCACAC
AACATACGAGCCGGAAGCATAAAGTGTAAAGCCTGGGGTGCCTAATGAGTGAGCTAACTCACATTAATTG
CGTTGCGCTCACTGCCCGCTTTCCAGTCGGGAAACCTGTCGTGCCAGCTGCATTAATGAATCGGCCAACG
CGCGGGGAGAGGCGGTTTGCGTATTGGGCGCTCTTCCGCTTCCTCGCTCACTGACTCGCTGCGCTCGGTC
GTTCGGCTGCGGCGAGCGGTATCAGCTCACTCAAAGGCGGTAATACGGTTATCCACAGAATCAGGGGATA
ACGCAGGAAAGAACATGTGAGCAAAAGGCCAGCAAAAGGCCAGGAACCGTAAAAAGGCCGCGTTGCTGGC
GTTTTTCCATAGGCTCCGCCCCCCTGACGAGCATCACAAAAATCGACGCTCAAGTCAGAGGTGGCGAAAC
CCGACAGGACTATAAAGATACCAGGCGTTTCCCCCTGGAAGCTCCCTCGTGCGCTCTCCTGTTCCGACCC
TGCCGCTTACCGGATACCTGTCCGCCTTTCTCCCTTCGGGAAGCGTGGCGCTTTCTCATAGCTCACGCTG
TAGGTATCTCAGTTCGGTGTAGGTCGTTCGCTCCAAGCTGGGCTGTGTGCACGAACCCCCCGTTCAGCCC
GACCGCTGCGCCTTATCCGGTAACTATCGTCTTGAGTCCAACCCGGTAAGACACGACTTATCGCCACTGG
CAGCAGCCACTGGTAACAGGATTAGCAGAGCGAGGTATGTAGGCGGTGCTACAGAGTTCTTGAAGTGGTG
GCCTAACTACGGCTACACTAGAAGAACAGTATTTGGTATCTGCGCTCTGCTGAAGCCAGTTACCTTCGGA
AAAAGAGTTGGTAGCTCTTGATCCGGCAAACAAACCACCGCTGGTAGCGGTGGTTTTTTTGTTTGCAAGC
AGCAGATTACGCGCAGAAAAAAAGGATCTCAAGAAGATCCTTTGATCTTTTCTACGGGGTCTGACGCTCA
GTGGAACGAAAACTCACGTTAAGGGATTTTGGTCATGAGATTATCAAAAAGGATCTTCACCTAGATCCTT
TTAAATTAAAAATGAAGTTTTAAATCAATCTAAAGTATATATGAGTAAACTTGGTCTGACAGTTACCAAT
GCTTAATCAGTGAGGCACCTATCTCAGCGATCTGTCTATTTCGTTCATCCATAGTTGCCTGACTCCCCGT
CGTGTAGATAACTACGATACGGGAGGGCTTACCATCTGGCCCCAGTGCTGCAATGATACCGCGAGACCCA
CGCTCACCGGCTCCAGATTTATCAGCAATAAACCAGCCAGCCGGAAGGGCCGAGCGCAGAAGTGGTCCTG
CAACTTTATCCGCCTCCATCCAGTCTATTAATTGTTGCCGGGAAGCTAGAGTAAGTAGTTCGCCAGTTAA
TAGTTTGCGCAACGTTGTTGCCATTGCTACAGGCATCGTGGTGTCACGCTCGTCGTTTGGTATGGCTTCA
TTCAGCTCCGGTTCCCAACGATCAAGGCGAGTTACATGATCCCCCATGTTGTGCAAAAAAGCGGTTAGCT
CCTTCGGTCCTCCGATCGTTGTCAGAAGTAAGTTGGCCGCAGTGTTATCACTCATGGTTATGGCAGCACT
GCATAATTCTCTTACTGTCATGCCATCCGTAAGATGCTTTTCTGTGACTGGTGAGTACTCAACCAAGTCA
TTCTGAGAATAGTGTATGCGGCGACCGAGTTGCTCTTGCCCGGCGTCAATACGGGATAATACCGCGCCAC
ATAGCAGAACTTTAAAAGTGCTCATCATTGGAAAACGTTCTTCGGGGCGAAAACTCTCAAGGATCTTACC
GCTGTTGAGATCCAGTTCGATGTAACCCACTCGTGCACCCAACTGATCTTCAGCATCTTTTACTTTCACC
AGCGTTTCTGGGTGAGCAAAAACAGGAAGGCAAAATGCCGCAAAAAAGGGAATAAGGGCGACACGGAAAT
GTTGAATACTCATACTCTTCCTTTTTCAATATTATTGAAGCATTTATCAGGGTTATTGTCTCATGAGCGG
ATACATATTTGAATGTATTTAGAAAAATAAACAAATAGGGGTTCCGCGCACATTTCCCCGAAAAGTGCCA
CCTGACGTC
Features (pLannotate 1.2.2; 25 found; start..end, strand, type, name):
     28..80      -  misc_feature   bom (fragment): basis of mobility region from pBR322
    235..614     +  enhancer       CMV enhancer: human cytomegalovirus immediate early enhancer
    615..818     +  promoter       CMV promoter: human cytomegalovirus (CMV) immediate early promoter
    814..847     +  LTR            5' LTR (truncated) (fragment): truncated 5' long terminal repeat (LTR) from HIV-1
    863..881     +  promoter       T7 promoter: promoter for bacteriophage T7 RNA polymerase
    910..993     +  CDS            COX8A (fragment): COX8A_HUMAN - Also known as COX8, COX8L. Experimental evidence at protein level: Swiss-Prot protein existence level 1. Component of the cytochrome c oxidase, the last enzyme in the mitochondrial electron transport chain which drives oxidative phosphorylation. The respiratory chain contains 3 multisubunit complexes succinate dehydrogenase (complex II, CII), ubiquinol- cytochrome c oxidoreductase (cytochrome b-c1 complex, complex III, CIII) and cytochrome c oxidase (complex IV, CIV), that cooperate to transfer electrons derived from NADH and succinate to molecular oxygen, creating an electrochem
    994..1059    +  CDS            3xFLAG: three tandem FLAG® epitope tags, followed by an enterokinase cleavage site
   1072..1578    +  CDS            avrBs3 (fragment): AVRB3_XANEU - Experimental evidence at protein level: Swiss-Prot protein existence level 1. Avirulence protein. Acts as a transcription factor in C.annuum plants. In susceptible plants lacking the Bs3 resistance gene induces expression of a number of genes, including genes homologous to a family of auxin-induced genes, alpha-expansin genes, pectate lyase, anthocyanidin glucoside rhamnosyl transferase and at least one transcription factor, UPA20. Their expression leads to plant hypertrophy in mesophyll cells, probably mainly mediated by UPA20 (PubMed:17962565). In resistant plants induces the h
   3067..3213    +  CDS            avrBs3 (fragment): AVRB3_XANEU - Experimental evidence at protein level: Swiss-Prot protein existence level 1. Avirulence protein. Acts as a transcription factor in C.annuum plants. In susceptible plants lacking the Bs3 resistance gene induces expression of a number of genes, including genes homologous to a family of auxin-induced genes, alpha-expansin genes, pectate lyase, anthocyanidin glucoside rhamnosyl transferase and at least one transcription factor, UPA20. Their expression leads to plant hypertrophy in mesophyll cells, probably mainly mediated by UPA20 (PubMed:17962565). In resistant plants induces the h
   3298..3546    +  CDS            UGI: UNGI_BPPB2 - Experimental evidence at protein level: Swiss-Prot protein existence level 1. This protein binds specifically and reversibly to the host uracil-DNA glycosylase, preventing removal of uracil residues from PBS2 DNA by the host uracil-excision repair system. From Bacillus phage PBS2 (Bacteriophage PBS2).
   3704..3725    +  promoter       SV40 promoter (fragment): SV40 enhancer and early promoter
   3746..4174    +  rep_origin     f1 ori (sequence partly withheld): f1 bacteriophage origin of replication; arrow indicates direction of (+) strand synthesis
   4188..4517    +  promoter       SV40 promoter: SV40 enhancer and early promoter
   4565..4612    +  promoter       EM7 promoter: synthetic bacterial promoter&nbsp
   4631..5029    +  CDS            BSD: blasticidin S deaminase; Aspergillus terreus BSD; confers resistance to blasticidin
   5030..5057    +  CDS            BleoR (fragment): antibiotic-binding protein; Sh ble from Streptoalloteichus hindustanus; confers resistance to bleomycin, phleomycin, and Zeocin™
   5067..5192    +  CDS            ble (fragment): BLE_KLEPN - Experimental evidence at protein level: Swiss-Prot protein existence level 1. Binding protein with a strong affinity to the bleomycin family of antibiotics. Binds to CL990; an antimitotic-antibiotic compound. From Klebsiella pneumoniae.
   5187..5308    +  polyA_signal   SV40 poly(A) signal: SV40 polyadenylation signal
   5381..5397    -  protein_bind   lac operator: The lac repressor binds to the lac operator to inhibit transcription in E. coli. This inhibition can be relieved by adding lactose or isopropyl-β-D-thiogalactopyranoside (IPTG). lac repressor encoded by lacI
   5405..5435    -  promoter       lac promoter: promoter for the E. coli lac operon
   5450..5471    -  protein_bind   CAP binding site: CAP binding activates transcription in the presence of cAMP. E. coli catabolite activator protein
   5484..5576    -  CDS            lacI (fragment): lac repressor; lacI; The lac repressor binds to the lac operator to inhibit transcription in E. coli. This inhibition can be relieved by adding lactose or isopropyl-β-D-thiogalactopyranoside (IPTG).
   5759..6347    -  rep_origin     ori: high-copy-number ColE1/pMB1/pBR322/pUC origin of replication
   6518..7378    -  CDS            AmpR: β-lactamase; bla; confers resistance to ampicillin, carbenicillin, and related antibiotics
   7379..7483    -  promoter       AmpR promoter: bla
