[The description below was written by a language model from this plasmid's Addgene catalogue record and pLannotate feature annotations shown in this document.]
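Description:
ATP6 alphaDdCBE C1 is a pCMV-based mammalian expression plasmid of about 7.5 kb that encodes one arm of a TALE-guided mitochondrial cytosine base editor directed at the ATP6 gene. It is maintained in E. coli through a high-copy ColE1/pUC-type origin with ampicillin resistance (AmpR under its own bla promoter) and also carries an f1 origin. For selection in mammalian cells, an SV40 early promoter, paired with the bacterial EM7 promoter, drives the blasticidin S deaminase gene, followed by an SV40 polyadenylation signal. Short annotated fragments such as bleomycin-resistance, lacI and truncated HIV-1 LTR matches appear to be backbone remnants rather than functional parts.

The synthetic insert is transcribed from the CMV enhancer/promoter, with a T7 promoter just upstream of the coding region. The fusion protein begins with the COX8A mitochondrial targeting sequence, which directs import into the mitochondrial matrix, followed by a 3xFLAG epitope for detection. Next come a TALE N-terminal domain derived from AvrBs3 in the "alphaN" form (the record lists substitutions Q231R, W232G and S233A), the ATP6 C1 repeat array that determines DNA-binding specificity, and the TALE C-terminal domain. The repeat array falls in the unannotated gap between the two AvrBs3 fragments in the feature table. These are fused to the 1397C half of the split DddA toxin deaminase and a uracil glycosylase inhibitor (UGI), which protects the deaminated base from excision; an ATP5B 3'UTR follows. The repeats were assembled by Golden Gate cloning, and the flanking BsmBI sites are retained. Because DddAtox is split, this arm would be expected to be co-expressed with a complementary arm carrying the other half to reconstitute deaminase activity at the mitochondrial DNA target, though the record does not name the partner construct.
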