Addgene plasmid #221956: ATP6 alphaDdCBE C1
Purpose: Expresses mitochondrial cytosine base editor arm in mammalian cells
Depositing lab: Stephen Ekker. Depositing organization: Mayo Foundation for Medical Education and Research. Publication: Unconstrained Precision Mitochondrial Genome Editing with alphaDdCBEs. Castillo SR, Simone BW, Clark KJ, Devaux P, Ekker SC. Hum Gene Ther. 2024 Sep 24. doi: 10.1089/hum.2024.073. PubMed 39212664.
Backbone
  Vector backbone: pCMV
  Backbone size w/o insert (bp): 4717
  Vector type: Mammalian Expression, CRISPR
  Selectable markers: Blasticidin
Growth in bacteria
  Bacterial resistance: Ampicillin, 100 μg/mL
  Growth temperature: 30°C
  Growth strain: NEB Stable
  Copy number: High Copy
Gene/Insert
  Gene/Insert name: COX8A MTS-3xFLAG-TALE NT-alphaN-ATP6 TALE C1 repeats-TALE CTD-DddAtox 1397C-UGI-ATP5B 3'UTR
  Species: Synthetic
  Insert size (bp): 2797
  Mutation: TALE: Q231R, W232G, S233A
  Promoter: CMV
  Tag / fusion protein: 3xFLAG (N terminal on backbone)
  Cloning method: Golden Gate
  Sequencing primers: 5′ T7; 3′ ACACCCGCCGCGCTTAATGC
Terms and licenses: Academic/Nonprofit Terms; Industry Terms: Not Available to Industry
Depositor comments: 5' Cloning Site: BsmBI (Not Destroyed), 3' Cloning Site: BsmBI (Not Destroyed). Please visit https://www.biorxiv.org/content/10.1101/2024.05.13.593977v1 for bioRxiv preprint.
How to cite: ATP6 alphaDdCBE C1 was a gift from Stephen Ekker (Addgene plasmid # 221956 ; http://n2t.net/addgene:221956 ; RRID:Addgene_221956)
