>Addgene plasmid #221956 | ATP6 alphaDdCBE C1 | depositor partial sequence | sequence record 434619 | Partial
ATGGCCTCCGTTCTGACCCCGCTGCTGCTGCGTGGCCTGACCGGCTCCGCTCGTCGTCTGCCAGTTCCGC
GTGCGAAAATCCATTCCCTGGACTACAAAGACCATGACGGTGATTATAAAGATCATGACATCGATTACAA
GGATGACGATGACAAGATGGACATCGCGGATCTGCGTACCCTGGGTTACAGCCAGCAGCAGCAGGAGAAG
ATCAAGCCAAAGGTGCGCAGCACCGTGGCCCAGCACCATGAAGCTCTGGTGGGTCACGGCTTCACCCACG
CGCACATCGTGGCTCTGAGCCAGCACCCAGCCGCGCTGGGTACCGTGGCCGTGAAATATCAGGACATGAT
TGCTGCCCTGCCAGAGGCTACCCATGAAGCGATTGTGGGTGTGGGCAAGAGAGGAGCCGGTGCTCGTGCG
CTGGAGGCCCTGCTGACCGTGGCCGGTGAACTGCGTGGCCCGCCGCTGCAGCTGGATACCGGCCAGCTGC
TGAAAATCGCGAAACGTGGCGGTGTGACCGCTGTGGAAGCTGTGCATGCCTGGCGTAATGCTCTGACCGG
TGCCCCCCTGAACCTGACCCCGGACCAAGTGGTGGCTATCGCCAGCAACGGTGGCGGCAAGCAAGCGCTC
GAAACGGTGCAGCGGCTGTTGCCGGTGCTGTGCCAGGACCATGGCCTGACCCCGGACCAAGTGGTGGCTA
TCGCCAGCAACATTGGCGGCAAGCAAGCGCTCGAAACGGTGCAGCGGCTGTTGCCGGTGCTGTGCCAGGA
CCATGGCCTGACCCCGGACCAAGTGGTGGCTATCGCCAGCAACAATGGCGGCAAGCAAGCGCTCGAAACG
GTGCAGCGGCTGTTGCCGGTGCTGTGCCAGGACCATGGCCTGACCCCGGACCAAGTGGTGGCTATCGCCA
GCAACAATGGCGGCAAGCAAGCGCTCGAAACGGTGCAGCGGCTGTTGCCGGTGCTGTGCCAGGACCATGG
CCTGACGCCGGACCAAGTGGTGGCTATCGCCAGCCACGATGGCGGCAAGCAAGCGCTCGAAACGGTGCAG
CGGCTGTTGCCGGTGCTGTGCCAGGACCATGGCCTGACTCCGGACCAAGTGGTGGCTATCGCCAGCCACG
ATGGCGGCAAGCAAGCGCTCGAAACGGTGCAGCGGCTGTTGCCGGTGCTGTGCCAGGACCATGGCCTGAC
CCCGGACCAAGTGGTGGCTATCGCCAGCAACGGTGGCGGCAAGCAAGCGCTCGAAACGGTGCAGCGGCTG
TTGCCGGTGCTGTGCCAGGACCATGGCCTCACACCCGATCAGGTCGTGGCTATCGCCAGCAACATTGGCG
GCAAGCAAGCGCTCGAAACGGTGCAGCGGCTGTTGCCGGTGCTGTGCCAGGACCATGGCCTGACTCCGGA
CCAAGTGGTGGCTATCGCCAGCCACGATGGCGGCAAGCAAGCGCTCGAAACGGTGCAGCGGCTGTTGCCG
GTGCTGTGCCAGGACCATGGCCTGACCCCGGACCAAGTGGTGGCTATCGCCAGCCACGATGGCGGCAAGC
AAGCGCTCGAAACGGTGCAGCGGCTGTTGCCGGTGCTGTGCCAGGACCATGGCCTGACTCCGGACCAAGT
GGTGGCTATCGCCAGCCACGATGGCGGCAAGCAAGCGCTCGAAACGGTGCAGCGGCTGTTGCCGGTGCTG
TGCCAGGACCATGGCCTGACCCCGGACCAAGTGGTGGCTATCGCCAGCAACAATGGCGGCAAGCAAGCGC
TCGAAACGGTGCAGCGGCTGTTGCCGGTGCTGTGCCAGGACCATGGCCTGACCCCGGACCAAGTGGTGGC
TATCGCCAGCCACGATGGCGGCAAGCAAGCGCTCGAAACGGTGCAGCGGCTGTTGCCGGTGCTGTGCCAG
GACCATGGCCTGACTCCGGACCAAGTGGTGGCTATCGCCAGCCACGATGGCGGCAAGCAAGCGCTCGAAA
CGGTGCAGCGGCTGTTGCCGGTGCTGTGCCAGGACCATGGCCTGACCCCGGACCAAGTGGTGGCTATCGC
CAGCAACAATGGCGGCAAGCAAGCGCTCGAAACGGTGCAGCGGCTGTTGCCGGTGCTGTGCCAGGACCAT
GGCCTGACCCCGGACCAAGTGGTGGCTATCGCCAGCCACGATGGCGGCAAGCAAGCGCTCGAAAGCATTG
TGGCCCAGCTGAGCCGGCCTGATCCGGCGTTGGCCGCGTTGACCAACGATCACCTGGTGGCCCTGGCCTG
CCTGGGCGGTCGTCCGGCCCTGGATGCGGTGAAGAAAGGCCTGGGTGGATCCGCCATTCCAGTGAAGCGC
GGCGCTACCGGTGAAACCAAAGTGTTTACCGGTAACAGCAACAGCCCGAAGAGCCCGACCAAAGGCGGTT
GCTCTGGCGGCTCAACTAATCTGAGCGACATCATTGAGAAGGAGACTGGGAAACAGCTGGTCATTCAGGA
GTCCATCCTGATGCTGCCTGAGGAGGTGGAGGAAGTGATCGGCAACAAGCCAGAGTCTGACATCCTGGTG
CACACCGCCTACGACGAGTCCACAGATGAGAATGTGATGCTGCTGACCTCTGACGCCCCCGAGTATAAGC
CTTGGGCCCTGGTCATCCAGGATTCTAACGGCGAGAATAAGATCAAGATGCTGTGATAAGGGGTCTTTGT
CCTCTGTACTGTCTCTCTCCTTGCCCCTAACCCAAAAAGCTTCATTTTTCTGTGTAGGCTGCACAAGAGC
CTTGATTGAAGATATATTCTTTCTGAACAGTATTTAAGGTTTCCAATAAAATGTACACCCCTCAGAA
